Addgene plasmid #45486: Di-III_14_IF3_14
Depositing lab: David Baker. Depositing organization: University of Washington. Publication: Principles for designing ideal protein structures. Koga N, Tatsumi-Koga R, Liu G, Xiao R, Acton TB, Montelione GT, Baker D. Nature. 2012 Nov 8;491(7423):222-7. doi: 10.1038/nature11600. PubMed 23135467.
Backbone
  Vector backbone: pET29b(+)
  Backbone size w/o insert (bp): 5370
  Total vector size (bp): 5464
  Vector type: Bacterial Expression
Growth in bacteria
  Bacterial resistance: Kanamycin, 50 μg/mL
  Growth temperature: 37°C
  Growth strain: XL10 Gold
  Growth instructions: For protein expression, BL21 star is recommended
  Copy number: High Copy
Gene/Insert
  Gene/Insert name: Di-III_14_IF3_14 (alt name: IF3_14)
  Species: Synthetic
  Insert size (bp): 234
  Tag / fusion protein: 6xHis (C terminal on backbone)
  Cloning method: Restriction Enzyme; 5′ cloning site NdeI (not destroyed); 3′ cloning site XhoI (not destroyed)
  Sequencing primers: 5′ T7
Resource information
  A portion of this plasmid was derived from a plasmid made by: GenScript
Terms and licenses: Academic/Nonprofit Terms; Industry Terms: Not Available to Industry
Depositor comments: Di-III_14: mgLTRTITSQNKEELLEIALKFISQGLDLEVEFDSTDDKEIEEFERDMEDLAKKTGVQIQKQWQGNKLRIRLKGslehhhhhh
How to cite: Di-III_14_IF3_14 was a gift from David Baker (Addgene plasmid # 45486 ; http://n2t.net/addgene:45486 ; RRID:Addgene_45486)
