[The description below was written by a language model from this plasmid's Addgene catalogue record.]
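Description:
Di-III_14_IF3_14 is a bacterial expression plasmid built on the pET29b(+) backbone, carrying a short synthetic open reading frame (234 bp; also called IF3_14) that encodes a computationally designed protein. The insert was placed between the NdeI and XhoI sites, both of which remain intact. This puts the coding sequence in frame with the backbone-encoded C-terminal 6xHis tag, so the product can be purified by immobilised metal affinity chromatography. The plasmid is selected with kanamycin and is recorded as high copy. The total size is listed as 5464 bp, against a backbone size of 5370 bp without insert. Part of the plasmid derives from commercially synthesised DNA.

No feature table accompanies the record, so the regulatory elements are not itemised. pET29b(+) is, however, a standard T7-driven vector in which the insert sits downstream of a T7 promoter under lac operator control, and the listed T7 sequencing primer is consistent with this. Expression therefore requires a host that supplies T7 RNA polymerase. The record distinguishes a cloning strain for propagation from a BL21-type strain recommended for protein production.

The construct comes from work on principles for designing ideal protein structures, where de novo sequences were designed to fold into specified topologies. Its evident purpose is recombinant production of the His-tagged Di-III_14 protein in E. coli for purification and for biophysical or structural study. The record does not specify particular downstream assays, and distribution is limited to academic and nonprofit users.
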