>Addgene plasmid #45486 | Di-III_14_IF3_14 | addgene partial sequence | sequence record 64266 | pBRrevBam 5'-GGTGATGTCGGCGATATAGG-3'
ATGCCGGCCACGATGCGTCCGGCGTAGAGGATCGAGATCGATCTCGATCCCGCGAAATTAATACGACTCA
CTATAGGGGAATTGTGAGCGGATAACAATTCCCCTCTAGAAATAATTTTGTTTAACTTTAAGAAGGAGAT
ATACATATGGGTCTGACGCGCACCATCACGAGCCAAAACAAAGAAGAACTGCTGGAAATCGCACTGAAAT
TCATCTCACAAGGTCTGGATCTGGAAGTGGAATTTGATAGCACCGATGACAAAGAAATTGAAGAATTCGA
ACGTGATATGGAAGACCTGGCGAAGAAAACCGGTGTCCAAATCCAAAAACAATGGCAAGGCAACAAACTG
CGTATCCGTCTGAAAGGTTCGCTCGAGCACCACCACCACCACCACTGAGATCCGGCTGCTAACAAAGCCC
GAAAGGAAGCTGAGTTGGCTGCTGCCACCGCTGAGCAATAACTAGCATAACCCCTTGGGGCCTCTAAACG
GGTCTTGAGGGGTTTTTTGCTGAAAGGAGGAACTATATCCGGATTGGCGAATGGG
[124 nt withheld, positions 546-669]
C
[91 nt withheld, positions 671-761]
A
[49 nt withheld, positions 763-811]
CCTTTGACGTTGGAGTCCACGTTCTTT
[37 nt withheld, positions 839-875]
